Addgene plasmid #18802: pLKO.1 hygro shRNA E-cadherin
Depositing lab: Bob Weinberg. Depositing organization: Whitehead Institute for Biomedical Research. Publication: Loss of E-cadherin promotes metastasis via multiple downstream transcriptional pathways. Onder TT, Gupta PB, Mani SA, Yang J, Lander ES, Weinberg RA. Cancer Res. 2008 May 15. 68(10):3645-54. 10.1158/0008-5472.CAN-07-2938 PubMed 18483246.
Backbone
  Vector backbone: pLKO.1 hygro
  Vector type: Mammalian Expression, Lentiviral, RNAi
  Selectable markers: Hygromycin
Growth in bacteria
  Bacterial resistance: Ampicillin, 100 μg/mL
  Growth temperature: 37°C
  Growth strain: Stbl3
  Copy number: High Copy
Gene/Insert
  Gene/Insert name: E-cadherin shRNA (alt name: E-Cadherin)
  Species: H. sapiens (human)
  Entrez Gene: CDH1 (a.k.a. Arc-1, BCDS1, CD324, CDHE, ECAD, LCAM, UVO)
  Cloning method: Restriction Enzyme
  Sequencing primers: 5′ LKO.1 5'
Terms and licenses: Academic/Nonprofit Terms; Industry Terms: Not Available to Industry
Depositor comments: siRNA directed against E-cadherin: 5'-AAGATAGGAGTTCTCTGATGC-3'. Sequence from the website of the RNAi consortium at the Broad institute. Please note that the sequence originally published in the paper was incorrect and the sequence above is the actual shRNA used.
How to cite: pLKO.1 hygro shRNA E-cadherin was a gift from Bob Weinberg (Addgene plasmid # 18802 ; http://n2t.net/addgene:18802 ; RRID:Addgene_18802)
