[The description below was written by a language model from this plasmid's Addgene catalogue record and pLannotate feature annotations shown in this document.]
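Description:
pLKO.1 hygro shRNA E-cadherin is a 7.6 kb lentiviral RNAi vector built on the pLKO.1 hygro backbone and designed to knock down human E-cadherin (CDH1) in mammalian cells. In bacteria it is maintained as a high-copy plasmid through a ColE1/pUC-type origin and selected with ampicillin via the β-lactamase gene. An f1 origin and remnants of a pBluescript-type cloning backbone (lac promoter/operator, lacZα and lacI fragments, T3 and T7 promoters) are also annotated but play no role in the payload.

The viral portion has a third-generation, self-inactivating layout. An RSV promoter is joined to a truncated HIV-1 5' LTR to drive genomic RNA synthesis in packaging cells, followed by the Ψ packaging signal with an adjoining gag fragment, the Rev response element for Rev-dependent nuclear export, and a cPPT/CTS element that aids nuclear import of the proviral DNA. The 3' LTR carries the ΔU3 deletion, which inactivates the LTR promoter after integration, and an SV40 poly(A) signal and SV40 origin lie downstream. Within this frame, a human U6 RNA polymerase III promoter drives the hairpin. The hairpin itself is not annotated as a feature, but by position it would sit in the gap between U6 and the cPPT. A separate human PGK promoter expresses hph, the hygromycin phosphotransferase, so transduced cells can be selected with hygromycin.

The depositor notes that the targeting sequence came from the RNAi Consortium collection, and that the sequence printed in the associated paper was incorrect, with the deposited record giving the one actually used. The construct was used to study how loss of E-cadherin promotes metastasis through downstream transcriptional pathways.
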