Features (pLannotate 1.2.2; 26 found; start..end, strand, type, name):
      2..94      +  CDS            lacI (fragment): lac repressor; lacI; The lac repressor binds to the lac operator to inhibit transcription in E. coli. This inhibition can be relieved by adding lactose or isopropyl-β-D-thiogalactopyranoside (IPTG).
    107..128     +  protein_bind   CAP binding site: CAP binding activates transcription in the presence of cAMP. E. coli catabolite activator protein
    143..173     +  promoter       lac promoter: promoter for the E. coli lac operon
    181..197     +  protein_bind   lac operator: The lac repressor binds to the lac operator to inhibit transcription in E. coli. This inhibition can be relieved by adding lactose or isopropyl-β-D-thiogalactopyranoside (IPTG). lac repressor encoded by lacI
    242..260     +  promoter       T3 promoter: promoter for bacteriophage T3 RNA polymerase
    288..514     +  promoter       RSV promoter: Rous sarcoma virus enhancer/promoter
    515..695     +  LTR            5' LTR (truncated): truncated 5' long terminal repeat (LTR) from HIV-1
    742..867     +  misc_feature   HIV-1 Ψ: packaging signal of human immunodeficiency virus type 1
    851..1214    +  CDS            HIV-1 gag (fragment): gag protein from human immunodeficiency virus 1; gag
   1360..1593    +  misc_feature   RRE: The Rev response element (RRE) of HIV-1 allows for Rev-dependent mRNA export from the nucleus to the cytoplasm.
   1970..2070    +  CDS            Rev (fragment): human immunodeficiency virus 1 (HIV-1) Rev protein; rev; enhances nuclear export of unspliced and incompletely spliced viral mRNAs
   2120..2360    +  promoter       U6 promoter: RNA polymerase III promoter for human U6 snRNA
   2465..2582    +  misc_feature   cPPT/CTS: central polypurine tract and central termination sequence of HIV-1
   2631..3141    +  promoter       hPGK promoter: human phosphoglycerate kinase 1 promoter
   3231..4253    +  CDS            hph: KHYB_ECOLX - Experimental evidence at protein level: Swiss-Prot protein existence level 1. The aminoglycoside phosphotransferases achieve inactivation of their antibiotic substrates by phosphorylation. Only phosphorylates hygromycin and closely related compounds such as demethyl analogs and destomycin. From Escherichia coli.
   4277..4313    +  misc_feature   MCS (fragment): pBluescript multiple cloning site
   4309..4377    +  CDS            nef (fragment): NEF_HV1Z2 - Experimental evidence at protein level: Swiss-Prot protein existence level 1. Extracellular Nef protein targets CD4(+) T-lymphocytes for apoptosis by interacting with CXCR4 surface receptors. From Human immunodeficiency virus type 1 group M subtype D (isolate Z2/CDC-Z34) (HIV-1).
   4379..4612    +  LTR            3' LTR (ΔU3): self-inactivating 3' long terminal repeat (LTR) from HIV-1
   4684..4805    +  polyA_signal   SV40 poly(A) signal: SV40 polyadenylation signal
   4845..4980    +  rep_origin     SV40 ori: SV40 origin of replication
   5001..5019    -  promoter       T7 promoter: promoter for bacteriophage T7 RNA polymerase
   5027..5182    +  CDS            lacZα (fragment): LacZα fragment of β-galactosidase; lacZ fragment
   5187..5615    +  rep_origin     f1 ori (sequence partly withheld): f1 bacteriophage origin of replication; arrow indicates direction of (+) strand synthesis
   5668..5772    +  promoter       AmpR promoter: bla
   5773..6633    +  CDS            AmpR: β-lactamase; bla; confers resistance to ampicillin, carbenicillin, and related antibiotics
   6804..7392    +  rep_origin     ori: high-copy-number ColE1/pMB1/pBR322/pUC origin of replication
>Addgene plasmid #18802 | pLKO.1 hygro shRNA E-cadherin | addgene full sequence | sequence record 140261 | Addgene NGS Result
AGCGCCCAATACGCAAACCGCCTCTCCCCGCGCGTTGGCCGATTCATTAATGCAGCTGGCACGACAGGTT
TCCCGACTGGAAAGCGGGCAGTGAGCGCAACGCAATTAATGTGAGTTAGCTCACTCATTAGGCACCCCAG
GCTTTACACTTTATGCTTCCGGCTCGTATGTTGTGTGGAATTGTGAGCGGATAACAATTTCACACAGGAA
ACAGCTATGACCATGATTACGCCAAGCGCGCAATTAACCCTCACTAAAGGGAACAAAAGCTGGAGCTGCA
AGCTTAATGTAGTCTTATGCAATACTCTTGTAGTCTTGCAACATGGTAACGATGAGTTAGCAACATGCCT
TACAAGGAGAGAAAAAGCACCGTGCATGCCGATTGGTGGAAGTAAGGTGGTACGATCGTGCCTTATTAGG
AAGGCAACAGACGGGTCTGACATGGATTGGACGAACCACTGAATTGCCGCATTGCAGAGATATTGTATTT
AAGTGCCTAGCTCGATACATAAACGGGTCTCTCTGGTTAGACCAGATCTGAGCCTGGGAGCTCTCTGGCT
AACTAGGGAACCCACTGCTTAAGCCTCAATAAAGCTTGCCTTGAGTGCTTCAAGTAGTGTGTGCCCGTCT
GTTGTGTGACTCTGGTAACTAGAGATCCCTCAGACCCTTTTAGTCAGTGTGGAAAATCTCTAGCAGTGGC
GCCCGAACAGGGACTTGAAAGCGAAAGGGAAACCAGAGGAGCTCTCTCGACGCAGGACTCGGCTTGCTGA
AGCGCGCACGGCAAGAGGCGAGGGGCGGCGACTGGTGAGTACGCCAAAAATTTTGACTAGCGGAGGCTAG
AAGGAGAGAGATGGGTGCGAGAGCGTCAGTATTAAGCGGGGGAGAATTAGATCGCGATGGGAAAAAATTC
GGTTAAGGCCAGGGGGAAAGAAAAAATATAAATTAAAACATATAGTATGGGCAAGCAGGGAGCTAGAACG
ATTCGCAGTTAATCCTGGCCTGTTAGAAACATCAGAAGGCTGTAGACAAATACTGGGACAGCTACAACCA
TCCCTTCAGACAGGATCAGAAGAACTTAGATCATTATATAATACAGTAGCAACCCTCTATTGTGTGCATC
AAAGGATAGAGATAAAAGACACCAAGGAAGCTTTAGACAAGATAGAGGAAGAGCAAAACAAAAGTAAGAC
CACCGCACAGCAAGCGGCCGCTGATCTTCAGACCTGGAGGAGGAGATATGAGGGACAATTGGAGAAGTGA
ATTATATAAATATAAAGTAGTAAAAATTGAACCATTAGGAGTAGCACCCACCAAGGCAAAGAGAAGAGTG
GTGCAGAGAGAAAAAAGAGCAGTGGGAATAGGAGCTTTGTTCCTTGGGTTCTTGGGAGCAGCAGGAAGCA
CTATGGGCGCAGCGTCAATGACGCTGACGGTACAGGCCAGACAATTATTGTCTGGTATAGTGCAGCAGCA
GAACAATTTGCTGAGGGCTATTGAGGCGCAACAGCATCTGTTGCAACTCACAGTCTGGGGCATCAAGCAG
CTCCAGGCAAGAATCCTGGCTGTGGAAAGATACCTAAAGGATCAACAGCTCCTGGGGATTTGGGGTTGCT
CTGGAAAACTCATTTGCACCACTGCTGTGCCTTGGAATGCTAGTTGGAGTAATAAATCTCTGGAACAGAT
TTGGAATCACACGACCTGGATGGAGTGGGACAGAGAAATTAACAATTACACAAGCTTAATACACTCCTTA
ATTGAAGAATCGCAAAACCAGCAAGAAAAGAATGAACAAGAATTATTGGAATTAGATAAATGGGCAAGTT
TGTGGAATTGGTTTAACATAACAAATTGGCTGTGGTATATAAAATTATTCATAATGATAGTAGGAGGCTT
GGTAGGTTTAAGAATAGTTTTTGCTGTACTTTCTATAGTGAATAGAGTTAGGCAGGGATATTCACCATTA
TCGTTTCAGACCCACCTCCCAACCCCGAGGGGACCCGACAGGCCCGAAGGAATAGAAGAAGAAGGTGGAG
AGAGAGACAGAGACAGATCCATTCGATTAGTGAACGGATCTCGACGGTATCGATCACGAGACTAGCCTCG
AGCGGCCGCCCCCTTCACCGAGGGCCTATTTCCCATGATTCCTTCATATTTGCATATACGATACAAGGCT
GTTAGAGAGATAATTGGAATTAATTTGACTGTAAACACAAAGATATTAGTACAAAATACGTGACGTAGAA
AGTAATAATTTCTTGGGTAGTTTGCAGTTTTAAAATTATGTTTTAAAATGGACTATCATATGCTTACCGT
AACTTGAAAGTATTTCGATTTCTTGGCTTTATATATCTTGTGGAAAGGACGAAACACCGGAAGATAGGAG
TTCTCTGATGCCTCGAGGCATCAGAGAACTCCTATCTTTTTTTGAATTCTCGACCTCGAGACAAATGGCA
GTATTCATCCACAATTTTAAAAGAAAAGGGGGGATTGGGGGGTACAGTGCAGGGGAAAGAATAGTAGACA
TAATAGCAACAGACATACAAACTAAAGAATTACAAAAACAAATTACAAAAATTCAAAATTTTCGGGTTTA
TTACAGGGACAGCAGAGATCCACTTTGGCCGCGGCTCGAGGGGGTTGGGGTTGCGCCTTTTCCAAGGCAG
CCCTGGGTTTGCGCAGGGACGCGGCTGCTCTGGGCGTGGTTCCGGGAAACGCAGCGGCGCCGACCCTGGG
TCTCGCACATTCTTCACGTCCGTTCGCAGCGTCACCCGGATCTTCGCCGCTACCCTTGTGGGCCCCCCGG
CGACGCTTCCTGCTCCGCCCCTAAGTCGGGAAGGTTCCTTGCGGTTCGCGGCGTGCCGGACGTGACAAAC
GGAAGCCGCACGTCTCACTAGTACCCTCGCAGACGGACAGCGCCAGGGAGCAATGGCAGCGCGCCGACCG
CGATGGGCTGTGGCCAATAGCGGCTGCTCAGCAGGGCGCGCCGAGAGCAGCGGCCGGGAAGGGGCGGTGC
GGGAGGCGGGGTGTGGGGCGGTAGTGTGGGCCCTGTTCCTGCCCGCGCGGTGTTCCGCATTCTGCAAGCC
TCCGGAGCGCACGTCGGCAGTCGGCTCCCTCGTTGACCGAATCACCGACCTCTCTCCCCAGGGGGATCCA
CCGGATCAAGCTTGCCAGCTGGGGCGCCCTCTGGTAAGGTTGGGAAGCCCTGCAGATCTGATCCCGGGGG
GCAATGAGATATGAAAAAGCCTGAACTCACCGCGACGTCTGTCGAGAAGTTTCTGATCGAAAAGTTCGAC
AGCGTCTCCGACCTGATGCAGCTCTCGGAGGGCGAAGAATCTCGTGCTTTCAGCTTCGATGTAGGAGGGC
GTGGATATGTCCTGCGGGTAAATAGCTGCGCCGATGGTTTCTACAAAGATCGTTATGTTTATCGGCACTT
TGCATCGGCCGCGCTCCCGATTCCGGAAGTGCTTGACATTGGGGAATTTAGCGAGAGCCTGACCTATTGC
ATCTCCCGCCGTGCACAGGGTGTCACGTTGCAAGACCTGCCTGAAACCGAACTGCCCGCTGTTCTGCAGC
CGGTCGCGGAGGCCATGGATGCGATCGCTGCGGCCGATCTTAGCCAGACGAGCGGGTTCGGCCCATTCGG
ACCGCAAGGAATCGGTCAATACACTACATGGCGTGATTTCATATGCGCGATTGCTGATCCCCATGTGTAT
CACTGGCAAACTGTGATGGACGACACCGTCAGTGCGTCCGTCGCGCAGGCTCTCGATGAGCTGATGCTTT
GGGCCGAGGACTGCCCCGAAGTCCGGCACCTCGTGCACGCGGATTTCGGCTCCAACAATGTCCTGACGGA
CAATGGCCGCATAACAGCGGTCATTGACTGGAGCGAGGCGATGTTCGGGGATTCCCAATACGAGGTCGCC
AACATCTTCTTCTGGAGGCCGTGGTTGGCTTGTATGGAGCAGCAGACGCGCTACTTCGAGCGGAGGCATC
CGGAGCTTGCAGGATCGCCGCGGCTCCGGGCGTATATGCTCCGCATTGGTCTTGACCAACTCTATCAGAG
CTTGGTTGACGGCAATTTCGATGATGCAGCTTGGGCGCAGGGTCGATGCGACGCAATCGTCCGATCCGGA
GCCGGGACTGTCGGGCGTACACAAATCGCCCGCAGAAGCGCGGCCGTCTGGACCGATGGCTGTGTAGAAG
TACTCGCCGATAGTGGAAACCGACGCCCCAGCACTCGTCCGAGGGCAAAGGAATAGAGTAGATGCCGACC
GGGATCTATCGATACCGTCGACCTCGAGGGGGGGCCCGGTACCTTTAAGACCAATGACTTACAAGGCAGC
TGTAGATCTTAGCCACTTTTTAAAAGAAAAGGGGGGACTGGAAGGGCTAATTCACTCCCAACGAAGACAA
GATCTGCTTTTTGCTTGTACTGGGTCTCTCTGGTTAGACCAGATCTGAGCCTGGGAGCTCTCTGGCTAAC
TAGGGAACCCACTGCTTAAGCCTCAATAAAGCTTGCCTTGAGTGCTTCAAGTAGTGTGTGCCCGTCTGTT
GTGTGACTCTGGTAACTAGAGATCCCTCAGACCCTTTTAGTCAGTGTGGAAAATCTCTAGCAGTAGTAGT
TCATGTCATCTTATTATTCAGTATTTATAACTTGCAAAGAAATGAATATCAGAGAGTGAGAGGAACTTGT
TTATTGCAGCTTATAATGGTTACAAATAAAGCAATAGCATCACAAATTTCACAAATAAAGCATTTTTTTC
ACTGCATTCTAGTTGTGGTTTGTCCAAACTCATCAATGTATCTTATCATGTCTGGCTCTAGCTATCCCGC
CCCTAACTCCGCCCATCCCGCCCCTAACTCCGCCCAGTTCCGCCCATTCTCCGCCCCATGGCTGACTAAT
TTTTTTTATTTATGCAGAGGCCGAGGCCGCCTCGGCCTCTGAGCTATTCCAGAAGTAGTGAGGAGGCTTT
TTTGGAGGCCTAGGGACGTACCCAATTCGCCCTATAGTGAGTCGTATTACGCGCGCTCACTGGCCGTCGT
TTTACAACGTCGTGACTGGGAAAACCCTGGCGTTACCCAACTTAATCGCCTTGCAGCACATCCCCCTTTC
GCCAGCTGGCGTAATAGCGAAGAGGCCCGCACCGATCGCCCTTCCCAACAGTTGCGCAGCCTGAATGGCG
AATGGG
[124 nt withheld, positions 5187-5310]
C
[91 nt withheld, positions 5312-5402]
A
[49 nt withheld, positions 5404-5452]
CCTTTGACGTTGGAGTCCACGTTCTTT
[37 nt withheld, positions 5480-5516]
ACCCTATCTCGGTCTATTCTTTTGATTTATAAGGGATTTTGCCGATTTCGGCCTATTGGTTAAAAAATGA
GCTGATTTAACAAAAATTTAACGCGAATTTTAACAAAATATTAACGCTTACAATTTAGGTGGCACTTTTC
GGGGAAATGTGCGCGGAACCCCTATTTGTTTATTTTTCTAAATACATTCAAATATGTATCCGCTCATGAG
ACAATAACCCTGATAAATGCTTCAATAATATTGAAAAAGGAAGAGTATGAGTATTCAACATTTCCGTGTC
GCCCTTATTCCCTTTTTTGCGGCATTTTGCCTTCCTGTTTTTGCTCACCCAGAAACGCTGGTGAAAGTAA
AAGATGCTGAAGATCAGTTGGGTGCACGAGTGGGTTACATCGAACTGGATCTCAACAGCGGTAAGATCCT
TGAGAGTTTTCGCCCCGAAGAACGTTTTCCAATGATGAGCACTTTTAAAGTTCTGCTATGTGGCGCGGTA
TTATCCCGTATTGACGCCGGGCAAGAGCAACTCGGTCGCCGCATACACTATTCTCAGAATGACTTGGTTG
AGTACTCACCAGTCACAGAAAAGCATCTTACGGATGGCATGACAGTAAGAGAATTATGCAGTGCTGCCAT
AACCATGAGTGATAACACTGCGGCCAACTTACTTCTGACAACGATCGGAGGACCGAAGGAGCTAACCGCT
TTTTTGCACAACATGGGGGATCATGTAACTCGCCTTGATCGTTGGGAACCGGAGCTGAATGAAGCCATAC
CAAACGACGAGCGTGACACCACGATGCCTGTAGCAATGGCAACAACGTTGCGCAAACTATTAACTGGCGA
ACTACTTACTCTAGCTTCCCGGCAACAATTAATAGACTGGATGGAGGCGGATAAAGTTGCAGGACCACTT
CTGCGCTCGGCCCTTCCGGCTGGCTGGTTTATTGCTGATAAATCTGGAGCCGGTGAGCGTGGGTCTCGCG
GTATCATTGCAGCACTGGGGCCAGATGGTAAGCCCTCCCGTATCGTAGTTATCTACACGACGGGGAGTCA
GGCAACTATGGATGAACGAAATAGACAGATCGCTGAGATAGGTGCCTCACTGATTAAGCATTGGTAACTG
TCAGACCAAGTTTACTCATATATACTTTAGATTGATTTAAAACTTCATTTTTAATTTAAAAGGATCTAGG
TGAAGATCCTTTTTGATAATCTCATGACCAAAATCCCTTAACGTGAGTTTTCGTTCCACTGAGCGTCAGA
CCCCGTAGAAAAGATCAAAGGATCTTCTTGAGATCCTTTTTTTCTGCGCGTAATCTGCTGCTTGCAAACA
AAAAAACCACCGCTACCAGCGGTGGTTTGTTTGCCGGATCAAGAGCTACCAACTCTTTTTCCGAAGGTAA
CTGGCTTCAGCAGAGCGCAGATACCAAATACTGTTCTTCTAGTGTAGCCGTAGTTAGGCCACCACTTCAA
GAACTCTGTAGCACCGCCTACATACCTCGCTCTGCTAATCCTGTTACCAGTGGCTGCTGCCAGTGGCGAT
AAGTCGTGTCTTACCGGGTTGGACTCAAGACGATAGTTACCGGATAAGGCGCAGCGGTCGGGCTGAACGG
GGGGTTCGTGCACACAGCCCAGCTTGGAGCGAACGACCTACACCGAACTGAGATACCTACAGCGTGAGCT
ATGAGAAAGCGCCACGCTTCCCGAAGGGAGAAAGGCGGACAGGTATCCGGTAAGCGGCAGGGTCGGAACA
GGAGAGCGCACGAGGGAGCTTCCAGGGGGAAACGCCTGGTATCTTTATAGTCCTGTCGGGTTTCGCCACC
TCTGACTTGAGCGTCGATTTTTGTGATGCTCGTCAGGGGGGCGGAGCCTATGGAAAAACGCCAGCAACGC
GGCCTTTTTACGGTTCCTGGCCTTTTGCTGGCCTTTTGCTCACATGTTCTTTCCTGCGTTATCCCCTGAT
TCTGTGGATAACCGTATTACCGCCTTTGAGTGAGCTGATACCGCTCGCCGCAGCCGAACGACCGAGCGCA
GCGAGTCAGTGAGCGAGGAAGCGGAAG
