>Addgene plasmid #18802 | pLKO.1 hygro shRNA E-cadherin | addgene partial sequence | sequence record 24690 | 18802 with LKO.1-5
AAGGACGAAACACCGGAAGATAGGAGTTCTCTGATGCCTCGAGGCATCAGAGAACTCCTATCTTTTTTTG
AATTCTCGACCTCGAGACAAATGGCAGTATTCATCCACAATTTTAAAAGAAAAGGGGGGATTGGGGGGTA
CAGTGCAGGGGAAAGAATAGTAGACATAATAGCAACAGACATACAAACTAAAGAATTACAAAAACAAATT
ACAAAAATTCAAAATTTTCGGGTTTATTACAGGGACAGCAGAGATCCACTTTGGCCGCGGCTCGAGGGGG
TTGGGGTTGCGCCTTTTCCAAGGCAGCCCTGGGTTTGCGCAGGGACGCGGCTGCTCTGGGCGTGGTTCCG
GGAAACGCAGCGGCGCCGACCCTGGGTCTCGCACATTCTTCACGTCCGTTCGCAGCGTCACCCGGATCTT
CGCCGCTACCCTTGTGGGCCCCCCGGCGACGCTTCCTGCTCCGCCCCTAAGTCGGGAAGGTTCCTTGCGG
TTCGCGGCGTGCCGGACGTGACAAACGGAAGCCGCACGTCTCACTAGTACCCTCGCAGACGGACAGCGCC
AGGGAGCAATGGCAGCGCGCCGACCGCGA
